LOCUS       Exported 8698 bp ds-DNA circular SYN 12-MAY-2021
DEFINITION  Lentiviral vector for SAM-CRISPRa gRNA expression with puroBFP.
ACCESSION   .
VERSION     .
KEYWORDS    pKVL2-U6gRNA_SAM(BbsI)-PGKpuroBFP-W
SOURCE      synthetic DNA construct
  ORGANISM  synthetic DNA construct
REFERENCE   1 (bases 1 to 8698)
  AUTHORS   Chong ZS, Ohnishi S, Yusa K, Wright GJ
  TITLE     Pooled extracellular receptor-ligand interaction screening using
            CRISPR activation.
  JOURNAL   Genome Biol. 2018 Nov 26;19(1):205. doi: 10.1186/s13059-018-1581-3.
  PUBMED    30477585
REFERENCE   2 (bases 1 to 8698)
  AUTHORS   .
  TITLE     Direct Submission
  JOURNAL   Exported May 12, 2021 from SnapGene Server 1.1.58
            http://www.snapgene.com
FEATURES             Location/Qualifiers
     source          1..8698
                     /organism="synthetic DNA construct"
                     /mol_type="other DNA"
     rep_origin      complement(3..458)
                     /direction=LEFT
                     /label=f1 ori
                     /note="f1 bacteriophage origin of replication; arrow
                     indicates direction of (+) strand synthesis"
     primer_bind     complement(140..161)
                     /label=F1ori-F
                     /note="F1 origin, forward primer"
     primer_bind     352..371
                     /label=F1ori-R
                     /note="F1 origin, reverse primer"
     primer_bind     585..607
                     /label=M13/pUC Forward
                     /note="In lacZ gene"
     primer_bind     599..616
                     /label=M13 Forward
                     /note="In lacZ gene. Also called M13-F20 or M13 (-21)
                     Forward"
     primer_bind     600..616
                     /label=M13 fwd
                     /note="common sequencing primer, one of multiple similar
                     variants"
     primer_bind     626..645
                     /label=T7
                     /note="T7 promoter, forward primer"
     promoter        626..644
                     /label=T7 promoter
                     /note="promoter for bacteriophage T7 RNA polymerase"
     promoter        960..1158
                     /label=CMV promoter
                     /note="human cytomegalovirus (CMV) immediate early
                     promoter"
     primer_bind     1113..1133
                     /label=CMV-F
                     /note="Human CMV immediate early promoter, forward primer"
     LTR             1176..1356
                     /label=5' LTR (truncated)
                     /note="truncated 5' long terminal repeat (LTR) from HIV-1"
     misc_feature    1403..1528
                     /label=HIV-1 Psi
                     /note="packaging signal of human immunodeficiency virus
                     type 1"
     misc_feature    2027..2260
                     /label=RRE
                     /note="The Rev response element (RRE) of HIV-1 allows for
                     Rev-dependent mRNA export from the nucleus to the
                     cytoplasm."
     CDS             2445..2489
                     /codon_start=1
                     /product="antigenic peptide corresponding to amino acids
                     655 to 669 of the HIV envelope protein gp41 (Lutje Hulsik
                     et al., 2013)"
                     /label=gp41 peptide
                     /note="recognized by the 2H10 single-chain llama nanobody"
                     /translation="KNEQELLELDKWASL"
     misc_feature    2787..2904
                     /label=cPPT/CTS
                     /note="central polypurine tract and central termination
                     sequence of HIV-1"
     promoter        2979..3219
                     /label=U6 promoter
                     /note="RNA polymerase III promoter for human U6 snRNA"
     primer_bind     2979..2999
                     /label=hU6-F
                     /note="Human U6 promoter, forward primer"
     primer_bind     3150..3169
                     /label=LKO.1 5'
                     /note="Human U6 promoter, forward primer"
     misc_RNA        3263..3281
                     /label=MS2 stem loop
                     /note="stem loop that binds the bacteriophage MS2 coat
                     protein"
     misc_RNA        3333..3351
                     /label=MS2 stem loop
                     /note="stem loop that binds the bacteriophage MS2 coat
                     protein"
     promoter        3404..3903
                     /label=PGK promoter
                     /note="mouse phosphoglycerate kinase 1 promoter"
     primer_bind     complement(3439..3462)
                     /label=MSCV-rev
                     /note="Murine stem cell virus, reverse primer"
     primer_bind     3836..3855
                     /label=mPGK-F
                     /note="Mouse PGK promoter, forward primer"
     CDS             3943..4539
                     /codon_start=1
                     /gene="pac from Streptomyces alboniger"
                     /product="puromycin N-acetyltransferase"
                     /label=PuroR
                     /note="confers resistance to puromycin"
                     /translation="MTEYKPTVRLATRDDVPRAVRTLAAAFADYPATRHTVDPDRHIER
                     VTELQELFLTRVGLDIGKVWVADDGAAVAVWTTPESVEAGAVFAEIGPRMAELSGSRLA
                     AQQQMEGLLAPHRPKEPAWFLATVGVSPDHQGKGLGSAVVLPGVEAAERAGVPAFLETS
                     APRNLPFYERLGFTVTADVEVPEGPRTWCMTRKPGA"
     primer_bind     complement(3943..3962)
                     /label=Puro-R
                     /note="Puromycin resistance gene, reverse primer. Also
                     called puro-variant-R"
     primer_bind     4439..4459
                     /label=Puro-F
                     /note="Puromycin resistance gene, forward primer"
     CDS             4558..4611
                     /codon_start=1
                     /product="2A peptide from Thosea asigna virus capsid
                     protein"
                     /label=T2A
                     /note="Eukaryotic ribosomes fail to insert a peptide bond
                     between the Gly and Pro residues, yielding separate
                     polypeptides."
                     /translation="EGRGSLLTCGDVEENPGP"
     CDS             4612..5313
                     /codon_start=1
                     /product="monomeric blue fluorescent protein"
                     /label=TagBFP
                     /note="mammalian codon-optimized"
                     /translation="MSELIKENMHMKLYMEGTVDNHHFKCTSEGEGKPYEGTQTMRIKV
                     VEGGPLPFAFDILATSFLYGSKTFINHTQGIPDFFKQSFPEGFTWERVTTYEDGGVLTA
                     TQDTSLQDGCLIYNVKIRGVNFTSNGPVMQKKTLGWEAFTETLYPADGGLEGRNDMALK
                     LVGGSHLIANIKTTYRSKKPAKNLKMPGVYYVDYRLERIKEANNETYVEQHEVAVARYC
                     DLPSKLGHKLN"
     primer_bind     complement(5373..5393)
                     /label=WPRE-R
                     /note="WPRE, reverse primer"
     CDS             complement(5791..5802)
                     /codon_start=1
                     /product="Factor Xa recognition and cleavage site"
                     /label=Factor Xa site
                     /translation="IEGR"
     primer_bind     complement(6254..6271)
                     /label=BGH-rev
                     /note="Bovine growth hormone terminator, reverse primer.
                     Also called BGH reverse"
     polyA_signal    6260..6484
                     /label=bGH poly(A) signal
                     /note="bovine growth hormone polyadenylation signal"
     primer_bind     complement(6510..6530)
                     /label=T3
                     /note="T3 promoter, forward primer"
     promoter        complement(6510..6528)
                     /label=T3 promoter
                     /note="promoter for bacteriophage T3 RNA polymerase"
     primer_bind     complement(6549..6565)
                     /label=M13 rev
                     /note="common sequencing primer, one of multiple similar
                     variants"
     primer_bind     complement(6549..6565)
                     /label=M13 Reverse
                     /note="In lacZ gene. Also called M13-rev"
     primer_bind     complement(6562..6584)
                     /label=M13/pUC Reverse
                     /note="In lacZ gene"
     protein_bind    6573..6589
                     /label=lac operator
                     /bound_moiety="lac repressor encoded by lacI"
                     /note="The lac repressor binds to the lac operator to
                     inhibit transcription in E. coli. This inhibition can be
                     relieved by adding lactose or
                     isopropyl-beta-D-thiogalactopyranoside (IPTG)."
     promoter        complement(6597..6627)
                     /label=lac promoter
                     /note="promoter for the E. coli lac operon"
     protein_bind    6642..6663
                     /label=CAP binding site
                     /bound_moiety="E. coli catabolite activator protein"
                     /note="CAP binding activates transcription in the presence
                     of cAMP."
     primer_bind     complement(6780..6797)
                     /label=L4440
                     /note="L4440 vector, forward primer"
     rep_origin      complement(6951..7539)
                     /direction=LEFT
                     /label=ori
                     /note="high-copy-number ColE1/pMB1/pBR322/pUC origin of
                     replication"
     primer_bind     complement(7031..7050)
                     /label=pBR322ori-F
                     /note="pBR322 origin, forward primer"
     CDS             complement(7710..8570)
                     /codon_start=1
                     /gene="bla"
                     /product="beta-lactamase"
                     /label=AmpR
                     /note="confers resistance to ampicillin, carbenicillin, and
                     related antibiotics"
                     /translation="MSIQHFRVALIPFFAAFCLPVFAHPETLVKVKDAEDQLGARVGYI
                     ELDLNSGKILESFRPEERFPMMSTFKVLLCGAVLSRIDAGQEQLGRRIHYSQNDLVEYS
                     PVTEKHLTDGMTVRELCSAAITMSDNTAANLLLTTIGGPKELTAFLHNMGDHVTRLDRW
                     EPELNEAIPNDERDTTMPVAMATTLRKLLTGELLTLASRQQLIDWMEADKVAGPLLRSA
                     LPAGWFIADKSGAGERGSRGIIAALGPDGKPSRIVVIYTTGSQATMDERNRQIAEIGAS
                     LIKHW"
     primer_bind     8333..8352
                     /label=Amp-R
                     /note="Ampicillin resistance gene, reverse primer"
     promoter        complement(8571..8675)
                     /gene="bla"
                     /label=AmpR promoter
ORIGIN
        1 ctaaattgta agcgttaata ttttgttaaa attcgcgtta aatttttgtt aaatcagctc
       61 attttttaac caataggccg aaatcggcaa aatcccttat aaatcaaaag aatagaccga
      121 gatagggttg agtgttgttc cagtttggaa caagagtcca ctattaaaga acgtggactc
      181 caacgtcaaa ggnnnnnnnn nnnnnnnnnn nnnnnnnnnn nnnnnnnnnn nnnnnnnnnn
      241 ntnnnnnnnn nnnnnnnnnn nnnnnnnnnn nnnnnnnnnn nnnnnnnnnn nnnnnnnnnn
      301 nnnnnnnnnn nnnnnnnnnn nnnnnnnnnn nnngnnnnnn nnnnnnnnnn nnnnnnnnnn
      361 nnnnnnnnnn nnnnnnnnnn nnnnnnnnnn nnnnnnnnnn nnnnnnnnnn nnnnnnnnnn
      421 nnnnnnnnnn nnnnnnnnnn nnnnnnnnnn nnnnnnnncc cattcgccat tcaggctgcg
      481 caactgttgg gaagggcgat cggtgcgggc ctcttcgcta ttacgccagc tggcgaaagg
      541 gggatgtgct gcaaggcgat taagttgggt aacgccaggg ttttcccagt cacgacgttg
      601 taaaacgacg gccagtgagc gcgcgtaata cgactcacta tagggcgaat tgactagtac
      661 ataacttacg gtaaatggcc cgcctggctg accgcccaac gacccccgcc cattgacgtc
      721 aataatgacg tatgttccca tagtaacgcc aatagggact ttccattgac gtcaatgggt
      781 ggagtattta cggtaaactg cccacttggc agtacatcaa gtgtatcata tgccaagtac
      841 gccccctatt gacgtcaatg acggtaaatg gcccgcctgg cattatgccc agtacatgac
      901 cttatgggac tttcctactt ggcagtacat ctacgtatta gtcatcgcta ttaccatggt
      961 gatgcggttt tggcagtaca tcaatgggcg tggatagcgg tttgactcac ggggatttcc
     1021 aagtctccac cccattgacg tcaatgggag tttgttttgg caccaaaatc aacgggactt
     1081 tccaaaatgt cgtaacaact ccgccccatt gacgcaaatg ggcggtaggc gtgtacggtg
     1141 ggaggtctat ataagcagcg cgttttgcct gtactgggtc tctctggtta gaccagatct
     1201 gagcctggga gctctctggc taactaggga acccactgct taagcctcaa taaagcttgc
     1261 cttgagtgct tcaagtagtg tgtgcccgtc tgttgtgtga ctctggtaac tagagatccc
     1321 tcagaccctt ttagtcagtg tggaaaatct ctagcagtgg cgcccgaaca gggacttgaa
     1381 agcgaaaggg aaaccagagg agctctctcg acgcaggact cggcttgctg aagcgcgcac
     1441 ggcaagaggc gaggggcggc gactggtgag tacgccaaaa attttgacta gcggaggcta
     1501 gaaggagaga gatgggtgcg agagcgtcag tattaagcgg gggagaatta gatcgcgatg
     1561 ggaaaaaatt cggttaaggc cagggggaaa gaaaaaatat aaattaaaac atatagtatg
     1621 ggcaagcagg gagctagaac gattcgcagt taatcctggc ctgttagaaa catcagaagg
     1681 ctgtagacaa atactgggac agctacaacc atcccttcag acaggatcag aagaacttag
     1741 atcattatat aatacagtag caaccctcta ttgtgtgcat caaaggatag agataaaaga
     1801 caccaaggaa gctttagaca agatagagga agagcaaaac aaaagtaaga ccaccgcaca
     1861 gcaagcggcc ggccgcgctg atcttcagac ctggaggagg agatatgagg gacaattgga
     1921 gaagtgaatt atataaatat aaagtagtaa aaattgaacc attaggagta gcacccacca
     1981 aggcaaagag aagagtggtg cagagagaaa aaagagcagt gggaatagga gctttgttcc
     2041 ttgggttctt gggagcagca ggaagcacta tgggcgcagc gtcaatgacg ctgacggtac
     2101 aggccagaca attattgtct ggtatagtgc agcagcagaa caatttgctg agggctattg
     2161 aggcgcaaca gcatctgttg caactcacag tctggggcat caagcagctc caggcaagaa
     2221 tcctggctgt ggaaagatac ctaaaggatc aacagctcct ggggatttgg ggttgctctg
     2281 gaaaactcat ttgcaccact gctgtgcctt ggaatgctag ttggagtaat aaatctctgg
     2341 aacagatttg gaatcacacg acctggatgg agtgggacag agaaattaac aattacacaa
     2401 gcttaataca ctccttaatt gaagaatcgc aaaaccagca agaaaagaat gaacaagaat
     2461 tattggaatt agataaatgg gcaagtttgt ggaattggtt taacataaca aattggctgt
     2521 ggtatataaa attattcata atgatagtag gaggcttggt aggtttaaga atagtttttg
     2581 ctgtactttc tatagtgaat agagttaggc agggatattc accattatcg tttcagaccc
     2641 acctcccaac cccgagggga cccgacaggc ccgaaggaat agaagaagaa ggtggagaga
     2701 gagacagaga cagatccatt cgattagtga acggatcggc actgcgtgcg ccaattctgc
     2761 agacaaatgg cagtattcat ccacaatttt aaaagaaaag gggggattgg ggggtacagt
     2821 gcaggggaaa gaatagtaga cataatagca acagacatac aaactaaaga attacaaaaa
     2881 caaattacaa aaattcaaaa ttttcgggtt tattacaggg acagcagaga tccagtttgg
     2941 ttagtaccgg gccctacgcg tccaaggtcg ggcaggaaga gggcctattt cccatgattc
     3001 cttcatattt gcatatacga tacaaggctg ttagagagat aattagaatt aatttgactg
     3061 taaacacaaa gatattagta caaaatacgt gacgtagaaa gtaataattt cttgggtagt
     3121 ttgcagtttt aaaattatgt tttaaaatgg actatcatat gcttaccgta acttgaaagt
     3181 atttcgattt cttggcttta tatatcttgt ggaaaggacg aaacaccggg tcttcgagaa
     3241 gacacgttta agagctaggc caacatgagg atcacccatg tctgcagggc ctagcaagtt
     3301 taaataaggc tagtccgtta tcaacttggc caacatgagg atcacccatg tctgcagggc
     3361 caagtggcac cgagtcggtg ctttttttgg atccaattct accgggtagg ggaggcgctt
     3421 ttcccaaggc agtctggagc atgcgcttta gcagccccgc tgggcacttg gcgctacaca
     3481 agtggcctct ggcctcgcac acattccaca tccaccggta ggcgccaacc ggctccgttc
     3541 tttggtggcc ccttcgcgcc accttctact cctcccctag tcaggaagtt cccccccgcc
     3601 ccgcagctcg cgtcgtgcag gacgtgacaa atggaagtag cacgtctcac tagtctcgtg
     3661 cagatggaca gcaccgctga gcaatggaag cgggtaggcc tttggggcag cggccaatag
     3721 cagctttgct ccttcgcttt ctgggctcag aggctgggaa ggggtgggtc cgggggcggg
     3781 ctcaggggcg ggctcagggg cggggcgggc gcccgaaggt cctccggagg cccggcattc
     3841 tgcacgcttc aaaagcgcac gtctgccgcg ctgttctcct cttcctcatc tccgggcctt
     3901 tcgacctgca tccatctaga tctcgagcag ctgaagctta ccatgaccga gtacaagccc
     3961 acggtgcgcc tcgccacccg cgacgacgtc cccagggccg tacgcaccct cgccgccgcg
     4021 ttcgccgact accccgccac gcgccacacc gtcgatccgg accgccacat cgagcgggtc
     4081 accgagctgc aagaactctt cctcacgcgc gtcgggctcg acatcggcaa ggtgtgggtc
     4141 gcggacgacg gcgccgcggt ggcggtctgg accacgccgg agagcgtcga agcgggggcg
     4201 gtgttcgccg agatcggccc gcgcatggcc gagttgagcg gttcccggct ggccgcgcag
     4261 caacagatgg aaggcctcct ggcgccgcac cggcccaagg agcccgcgtg gttcctggcc
     4321 accgtcggcg tctcgcccga ccaccagggc aagggtctgg gcagcgccgt cgtgctcccc
     4381 ggagtggagg cggccgagcg cgccggggtg cccgccttcc tggagacctc cgcgccccgc
     4441 aacctcccct tctacgagcg gctcggcttc accgtcaccg ccgacgtcga ggtgcccgaa
     4501 ggaccgcgca cctggtgcat gacccgcaag cccggtgccg gcggcgggtc cggaggagag
     4561 ggcagaggaa gtctcctaac atgcggtgac gtggaggaga atcctggccc aatgagcgag
     4621 ctgattaagg agaacatgca catgaagctg tacatggagg gcaccgtgga caaccatcac
     4681 ttcaagtgca catccgaggg cgaaggcaag ccctacgagg gcacccagac catgagaatc
     4741 aaggtggtcg agggcggccc tctccccttc gccttcgaca tcctggctac tagcttcctc
     4801 tacggcagca agaccttcat caaccacacc cagggcatcc ccgacttctt caagcagtcc
     4861 ttccctgagg gcttcacatg ggagagagtc accacatacg aggacggggg cgtgctgacc
     4921 gctacccagg acaccagcct ccaggacggc tgcctcatct acaacgtcaa gatcagaggg
     4981 gtgaacttca catccaacgg ccctgtgatg cagaagaaaa cactcggctg ggaggccttc
     5041 accgagacgc tgtaccccgc tgacggcggc ctggaaggca gaaacgacat ggccctgaag
     5101 ctcgtgggcg ggagccatct gatcgcaaac atcaagacca catatagatc caagaaaccc
     5161 gctaagaacc tcaagatgcc tggcgtctac tatgtggact acagactgga aagaatcaag
     5221 gaggccaaca acgagaccta cgtcgagcag cacgaggtgg cagtggccag atactgcgac
     5281 ctccctagca aactggggca caagcttaat tgagcggccg ctcaacctct ggattacaaa
     5341 atttgtgaaa gattgactgg tattcttaac tatgttgctc cttttacgct atgtggatac
     5401 gctgctttaa tgcctttgta tcatgctatt gcttcccgta tggctttcat tttctcctcc
     5461 ttgtataaat cctggttgct gtctctttat gaggagttgt ggcccgttgt caggcaacgt
     5521 ggcgtggtgt gcactgtgtt tgctgacgca acccccactg gttggggcat tgccaccacc
     5581 tgtcagctcc tttccgggac tttcgctttc cccctcccta ttgccacggc ggaactcatc
     5641 gccgcctgcc ttgcccgctg ctggacaggg gctcggctgt tgggcactga caattccgtg
     5701 gtgttgtcgg ggaaatcatc gtcctttcct tggctgctcg cctgtgttgc cacctggatt
     5761 ctgcgcggga cgtccttctg ctacgtccct tcggccctca atccagcgga ccttccttcc
     5821 cgcggcctgc tgccggctct gcggcctctt ccgcgtctac gccttcgccc tcagacgagt
     5881 cggatctccc tttgggccgc ctccccgcag gtacctttaa gaccaatgac ttacaaggca
     5941 gctgtagatc ttagccactt tttaaaagaa aaggggggac tggaagggct aattcactcc
     6001 caaagaagtc aagatctgct ttttgcctgt actgggtctc tctggttaga ccagagtctc
     6061 tctggttaga ccagatctga gcctgggagc tctctggcta actagggaac ccactgctta
     6121 agcctcaata aagcttgcct tgagtgcttc aagtagtgtg tgcccgtctg ttgtgtgact
     6181 ctggtaacta gagatccctc agaccctttt agtcagtgtg gaaaatctct agcagtttaa
     6241 acccgctgat cagcctcgac tgtgccttct agttgccagc catctgttgt ttgcccctcc
     6301 cccgtgcctt ccttgaccct ggaaggtgcc actcccactg tcctttccta ataaaatgag
     6361 gaaattgcat cgcattgtct gagtaggtgt cattctattc tggggggtgg ggtggggcag
     6421 gacagcaagg gggaggattg ggaagtcaat agcaggcatg ctggggatgc ggtgggctct
     6481 atgggcggcc gttaattaag cttttgttcc ctttagtgag ggttaattgc gcgcttggcg
     6541 taatcatggt catagctgtt tcctgtgtga aattgttatc cgctcacaat tccacacaac
     6601 atacgagccg gaagcataaa gtgtaaagcc tggggtgcct aatgagtgag ctaactcaca
     6661 ttaattgcgt tgcgctcact gcccgctttc cagtcgggaa acctgtcgtg ccagctgcat
     6721 taatgaatcg gccaacgcgc ggggagaggc ggtttgcgta ttgggcgctc ttccgcttcc
     6781 tcgctcactg actcgctgcg ctcggtcgtt cggctgcggc gagcggtatc agctcactca
     6841 aaggcggtaa tacggttatc cacagaatca ggggataacg caggaaagaa catgtgagca
     6901 aaaggccagc aaaaggccag gaaccgtaaa aaggccgcgt tgctggcgtt tttccatagg
     6961 ctccgccccc ctgacgagca tcacaaaaat cgacgctcaa gtcagaggtg gcgaaacccg
     7021 acaggactat aaagatacca ggcgtttccc cctggaagct ccctcgtgcg ctctcctgtt
     7081 ccgaccctgc cgcttaccgg atacctgtcc gcctttctcc cttcgggaag cgtggcgctt
     7141 tctcatagct cacgctgtag gtatctcagt tcggtgtagg tcgttcgctc caagctgggc
     7201 tgtgtgcacg aaccccccgt tcagcccgac cgctgcgcct tatccggtaa ctatcgtctt
     7261 gagtccaacc cggtaagaca cgacttatcg ccactggcag cagccactgg taacaggatt
     7321 agcagagcga ggtatgtagg cggtgctaca gagttcttga agtggtggcc taactacggc
     7381 tacactagaa ggacagtatt tggtatctgc gctctgctga agccagttac cttcggaaaa
     7441 agagttggta gctcttgatc cggcaaacaa accaccgctg gtagcggtgg tttttttgtt
     7501 tgcaagcagc agattacgcg cagaaaaaaa ggatctcaag aagatccttt gatcttttct
     7561 acggggtctg acgctcagtg gaacgaaaac tcacgttaag ggattttggt catgagatta
     7621 tcaaaaagga tcttcaccta gatcctttta aattaaaaat gaagttttaa atcaatctaa
     7681 agtatatatg agtaaacttg gtctgacagt taccaatgct taatcagtga ggcacctatc
     7741 tcagcgatct gtctatttcg ttcatccata gttgcctgac tccccgtcgt gtagataact
     7801 acgatacggg agggcttacc atctggcccc agtgctgcaa tgataccgcg agacccacgc
     7861 tcaccggctc cagatttatc agcaataaac cagccagccg gaagggccga gcgcagaagt
     7921 ggtcctgcaa ctttatccgc ctccatccag tctattaatt gttgccggga agctagagta
     7981 agtagttcgc cagttaatag tttgcgcaac gttgttgcca ttgctacagg catcgtggtg
     8041 tcacgctcgt cgtttggtat ggcttcattc agctccggtt cccaacgatc aaggcgagtt
     8101 acatgatccc ccatgttgtg caaaaaagcg gttagctcct tcggtcctcc gatcgttgtc
     8161 agaagtaagt tggccgcagt gttatcactc atggttatgg cagcactgca taattctctt
     8221 actgtcatgc catccgtaag atgcttttct gtgactggtg agtactcaac caagtcattc
     8281 tgagaatagt gtatgcggcg accgagttgc tcttgcccgg cgtcaatacg ggataatacc
     8341 gcgccacata gcagaacttt aaaagtgctc atcattggaa aacgttcttc ggggcgaaaa
     8401 ctctcaagga tcttaccgct gttgagatcc agttcgatgt aacccactcg tgcacccaac
     8461 tgatcttcag catcttttac tttcaccagc gtttctgggt gagcaaaaac aggaaggcaa
     8521 aatgccgcaa aaaagggaat aagggcgaca cggaaatgtt gaatactcat actcttcctt
     8581 tttcaatatt attgaagcat ttatcagggt tattgtctca tgagcggata catatttgaa
     8641 tgtatttaga aaaataaaca aataggggtt ccgcgcacat ttccccgaaa agtgccac
//
