LOCUS       Exported 8698 bp ds-DNA circular SYN 12-MAY-2021
DEFINITION  Lentiviral vector for SAM-CRISPRa gRNA expression with puroBFP.
ACCESSION   .
VERSION     .
KEYWORDS    pKVL2-U6gRNA_SAM(BbsI)-PGKpuroBFP-W
SOURCE      synthetic DNA construct
  ORGANISM  synthetic DNA construct
REFERENCE   1 (bases 1 to 8698)
  AUTHORS   Chong ZS, Ohnishi S, Yusa K, Wright GJ
  TITLE     Pooled extracellular receptor-ligand interaction screening using
            CRISPR activation.
  JOURNAL   Genome Biol. 2018 Nov 26;19(1):205. doi: 10.1186/s13059-018-1581-3.
  PUBMED    30477585
REFERENCE   2 (bases 1 to 8698)
  AUTHORS   .
  TITLE     Direct Submission
  JOURNAL   Exported May 12, 2021 from SnapGene Server 1.1.58
            http://www.snapgene.com
FEATURES             Location/Qualifiers
     source          1..8698
                     /organism="synthetic DNA construct"
                     /mol_type="other DNA"
     promoter        1..241
                     /label=U6 promoter
                     /note="RNA polymerase III promoter for human U6 snRNA"
     primer_bind     1..21
                     /label=hU6-F
                     /note="Human U6 promoter, forward primer"
     primer_bind     172..191
                     /label=LKO.1 5'
                     /note="Human U6 promoter, forward primer"
     misc_RNA        285..303
                     /label=MS2 stem loop
                     /note="stem loop that binds the bacteriophage MS2 coat
                     protein"
     misc_RNA        355..373
                     /label=MS2 stem loop
                     /note="stem loop that binds the bacteriophage MS2 coat
                     protein"
     promoter        426..925
                     /label=PGK promoter
                     /note="mouse phosphoglycerate kinase 1 promoter"
     primer_bind     complement(461..484)
                     /label=MSCV-rev
                     /note="Murine stem cell virus, reverse primer"
     primer_bind     858..877
                     /label=mPGK-F
                     /note="Mouse PGK promoter, forward primer"
     CDS             965..1561
                     /codon_start=1
                     /gene="pac from Streptomyces alboniger"
                     /product="puromycin N-acetyltransferase"
                     /label=PuroR
                     /note="confers resistance to puromycin"
                     /translation="MTEYKPTVRLATRDDVPRAVRTLAAAFADYPATRHTVDPDRHIER
                     VTELQELFLTRVGLDIGKVWVADDGAAVAVWTTPESVEAGAVFAEIGPRMAELSGSRLA
                     AQQQMEGLLAPHRPKEPAWFLATVGVSPDHQGKGLGSAVVLPGVEAAERAGVPAFLETS
                     APRNLPFYERLGFTVTADVEVPEGPRTWCMTRKPGA"
     primer_bind     complement(965..984)
                     /label=Puro-R
                     /note="Puromycin resistance gene, reverse primer. Also
                     called puro-variant-R"
     primer_bind     1461..1481
                     /label=Puro-F
                     /note="Puromycin resistance gene, forward primer"
     CDS             1580..1633
                     /codon_start=1
                     /product="2A peptide from Thosea asigna virus capsid
                     protein"
                     /label=T2A
                     /note="Eukaryotic ribosomes fail to insert a peptide bond
                     between the Gly and Pro residues, yielding separate
                     polypeptides."
                     /translation="EGRGSLLTCGDVEENPGP"
     CDS             1634..2335
                     /codon_start=1
                     /product="monomeric blue fluorescent protein"
                     /label=TagBFP
                     /note="mammalian codon-optimized"
                     /translation="MSELIKENMHMKLYMEGTVDNHHFKCTSEGEGKPYEGTQTMRIKV
                     VEGGPLPFAFDILATSFLYGSKTFINHTQGIPDFFKQSFPEGFTWERVTTYEDGGVLTA
                     TQDTSLQDGCLIYNVKIRGVNFTSNGPVMQKKTLGWEAFTETLYPADGGLEGRNDMALK
                     LVGGSHLIANIKTTYRSKKPAKNLKMPGVYYVDYRLERIKEANNETYVEQHEVAVARYC
                     DLPSKLGHKLN"
     primer_bind     complement(2395..2415)
                     /label=WPRE-R
                     /note="WPRE, reverse primer"
     CDS             complement(2813..2824)
                     /codon_start=1
                     /product="Factor Xa recognition and cleavage site"
                     /label=Factor Xa site
                     /translation="IEGR"
     primer_bind     complement(3276..3293)
                     /label=BGH-rev
                     /note="Bovine growth hormone terminator, reverse primer.
                     Also called BGH reverse"
     polyA_signal    3282..3506
                     /label=bGH poly(A) signal
                     /note="bovine growth hormone polyadenylation signal"
     primer_bind     complement(3532..3552)
                     /label=T3
                     /note="T3 promoter, forward primer"
     promoter        complement(3532..3550)
                     /label=T3 promoter
                     /note="promoter for bacteriophage T3 RNA polymerase"
     primer_bind     complement(3571..3587)
                     /label=M13 rev
                     /note="common sequencing primer, one of multiple similar
                     variants"
     primer_bind     complement(3571..3587)
                     /label=M13 Reverse
                     /note="In lacZ gene. Also called M13-rev"
     primer_bind     complement(3584..3606)
                     /label=M13/pUC Reverse
                     /note="In lacZ gene"
     protein_bind    3595..3611
                     /label=lac operator
                     /bound_moiety="lac repressor encoded by lacI"
                     /note="The lac repressor binds to the lac operator to
                     inhibit transcription in E. coli. This inhibition can be
                     relieved by adding lactose or
                     isopropyl-beta-D-thiogalactopyranoside (IPTG)."
     promoter        complement(3619..3649)
                     /label=lac promoter
                     /note="promoter for the E. coli lac operon"
     protein_bind    3664..3685
                     /label=CAP binding site
                     /bound_moiety="E. coli catabolite activator protein"
                     /note="CAP binding activates transcription in the presence
                     of cAMP."
     primer_bind     complement(3802..3819)
                     /label=L4440
                     /note="L4440 vector, forward primer"
     rep_origin      complement(3973..4561)
                     /direction=LEFT
                     /label=ori
                     /note="high-copy-number ColE1/pMB1/pBR322/pUC origin of
                     replication"
     primer_bind     complement(4053..4072)
                     /label=pBR322ori-F
                     /note="pBR322 origin, forward primer"
     CDS             complement(4732..5592)
                     /codon_start=1
                     /gene="bla"
                     /product="beta-lactamase"
                     /label=AmpR
                     /note="confers resistance to ampicillin, carbenicillin, and
                     related antibiotics"
                     /translation="MSIQHFRVALIPFFAAFCLPVFAHPETLVKVKDAEDQLGARVGYI
                     ELDLNSGKILESFRPEERFPMMSTFKVLLCGAVLSRIDAGQEQLGRRIHYSQNDLVEYS
                     PVTEKHLTDGMTVRELCSAAITMSDNTAANLLLTTIGGPKELTAFLHNMGDHVTRLDRW
                     EPELNEAIPNDERDTTMPVAMATTLRKLLTGELLTLASRQQLIDWMEADKVAGPLLRSA
                     LPAGWFIADKSGAGERGSRGIIAALGPDGKPSRIVVIYTTGSQATMDERNRQIAEIGAS
                     LIKHW"
     primer_bind     5355..5374
                     /label=Amp-R
                     /note="Ampicillin resistance gene, reverse primer"
     promoter        complement(5593..5697)
                     /gene="bla"
                     /label=AmpR promoter
     rep_origin      complement(5723..6178)
                     /direction=LEFT
                     /label=f1 ori
                     /note="f1 bacteriophage origin of replication; arrow
                     indicates direction of (+) strand synthesis"
     primer_bind     complement(5860..5881)
                     /label=F1ori-F
                     /note="F1 origin, forward primer"
     primer_bind     6072..6091
                     /label=F1ori-R
                     /note="F1 origin, reverse primer"
     primer_bind     6305..6327
                     /label=M13/pUC Forward
                     /note="In lacZ gene"
     primer_bind     6319..6336
                     /label=M13 Forward
                     /note="In lacZ gene. Also called M13-F20 or M13 (-21)
                     Forward"
     primer_bind     6320..6336
                     /label=M13 fwd
                     /note="common sequencing primer, one of multiple similar
                     variants"
     primer_bind     6346..6365
                     /label=T7
                     /note="T7 promoter, forward primer"
     promoter        6346..6364
                     /label=T7 promoter
                     /note="promoter for bacteriophage T7 RNA polymerase"
     promoter        6680..6878
                     /label=CMV promoter
                     /note="human cytomegalovirus (CMV) immediate early
                     promoter"
     primer_bind     6833..6853
                     /label=CMV-F
                     /note="Human CMV immediate early promoter, forward primer"
     LTR             6896..7076
                     /label=5' LTR (truncated)
                     /note="truncated 5' long terminal repeat (LTR) from HIV-1"
     misc_feature    7123..7248
                     /label=HIV-1 Psi
                     /note="packaging signal of human immunodeficiency virus
                     type 1"
     misc_feature    7747..7980
                     /label=RRE
                     /note="The Rev response element (RRE) of HIV-1 allows for
                     Rev-dependent mRNA export from the nucleus to the
                     cytoplasm."
     CDS             8165..8209
                     /codon_start=1
                     /product="antigenic peptide corresponding to amino acids
                     655 to 669 of the HIV envelope protein gp41 (Lutje Hulsik
                     et al., 2013)"
                     /label=gp41 peptide
                     /note="recognized by the 2H10 single-chain llama nanobody"
                     /translation="KNEQELLELDKWASL"
     misc_feature    8507..8624
                     /label=cPPT/CTS
                     /note="central polypurine tract and central termination
                     sequence of HIV-1"
ORIGIN
        1 gagggcctat ttcccatgat tccttcatat ttgcatatac gatacaaggc tgttagagag
       61 ataattagaa ttaatttgac tgtaaacaca aagatattag tacaaaatac gtgacgtaga
      121 aagtaataat ttcttgggta gtttgcagtt ttaaaattat gttttaaaat ggactatcat
      181 atgcttaccg taacttgaaa gtatttcgat ttcttggctt tatatatctt gtggaaagga
      241 cgaaacaccg ggtcttcgag aagacacgtt taagagctag gccaacatga ggatcaccca
      301 tgtctgcagg gcctagcaag tttaaataag gctagtccgt tatcaacttg gccaacatga
      361 ggatcaccca tgtctgcagg gccaagtggc accgagtcgg tgcttttttt ggatccaatt
      421 ctaccgggta ggggaggcgc ttttcccaag gcagtctgga gcatgcgctt tagcagcccc
      481 gctgggcact tggcgctaca caagtggcct ctggcctcgc acacattcca catccaccgg
      541 taggcgccaa ccggctccgt tctttggtgg ccccttcgcg ccaccttcta ctcctcccct
      601 agtcaggaag ttcccccccg ccccgcagct cgcgtcgtgc aggacgtgac aaatggaagt
      661 agcacgtctc actagtctcg tgcagatgga cagcaccgct gagcaatgga agcgggtagg
      721 cctttggggc agcggccaat agcagctttg ctccttcgct ttctgggctc agaggctggg
      781 aaggggtggg tccgggggcg ggctcagggg cgggctcagg ggcggggcgg gcgcccgaag
      841 gtcctccgga ggcccggcat tctgcacgct tcaaaagcgc acgtctgccg cgctgttctc
      901 ctcttcctca tctccgggcc tttcgacctg catccatcta gatctcgagc agctgaagct
      961 taccatgacc gagtacaagc ccacggtgcg cctcgccacc cgcgacgacg tccccagggc
     1021 cgtacgcacc ctcgccgccg cgttcgccga ctaccccgcc acgcgccaca ccgtcgatcc
     1081 ggaccgccac atcgagcggg tcaccgagct gcaagaactc ttcctcacgc gcgtcgggct
     1141 cgacatcggc aaggtgtggg tcgcggacga cggcgccgcg gtggcggtct ggaccacgcc
     1201 ggagagcgtc gaagcggggg cggtgttcgc cgagatcggc ccgcgcatgg ccgagttgag
     1261 cggttcccgg ctggccgcgc agcaacagat ggaaggcctc ctggcgccgc accggcccaa
     1321 ggagcccgcg tggttcctgg ccaccgtcgg cgtctcgccc gaccaccagg gcaagggtct
     1381 gggcagcgcc gtcgtgctcc ccggagtgga ggcggccgag cgcgccgggg tgcccgcctt
     1441 cctggagacc tccgcgcccc gcaacctccc cttctacgag cggctcggct tcaccgtcac
     1501 cgccgacgtc gaggtgcccg aaggaccgcg cacctggtgc atgacccgca agcccggtgc
     1561 cggcggcggg tccggaggag agggcagagg aagtctccta acatgcggtg acgtggagga
     1621 gaatcctggc ccaatgagcg agctgattaa ggagaacatg cacatgaagc tgtacatgga
     1681 gggcaccgtg gacaaccatc acttcaagtg cacatccgag ggcgaaggca agccctacga
     1741 gggcacccag accatgagaa tcaaggtggt cgagggcggc cctctcccct tcgccttcga
     1801 catcctggct actagcttcc tctacggcag caagaccttc atcaaccaca cccagggcat
     1861 ccccgacttc ttcaagcagt ccttccctga gggcttcaca tgggagagag tcaccacata
     1921 cgaggacggg ggcgtgctga ccgctaccca ggacaccagc ctccaggacg gctgcctcat
     1981 ctacaacgtc aagatcagag gggtgaactt cacatccaac ggccctgtga tgcagaagaa
     2041 aacactcggc tgggaggcct tcaccgagac gctgtacccc gctgacggcg gcctggaagg
     2101 cagaaacgac atggccctga agctcgtggg cgggagccat ctgatcgcaa acatcaagac
     2161 cacatataga tccaagaaac ccgctaagaa cctcaagatg cctggcgtct actatgtgga
     2221 ctacagactg gaaagaatca aggaggccaa caacgagacc tacgtcgagc agcacgaggt
     2281 ggcagtggcc agatactgcg acctccctag caaactgggg cacaagctta attgagcggc
     2341 cgctcaacct ctggattaca aaatttgtga aagattgact ggtattctta actatgttgc
     2401 tccttttacg ctatgtggat acgctgcttt aatgcctttg tatcatgcta ttgcttcccg
     2461 tatggctttc attttctcct ccttgtataa atcctggttg ctgtctcttt atgaggagtt
     2521 gtggcccgtt gtcaggcaac gtggcgtggt gtgcactgtg tttgctgacg caacccccac
     2581 tggttggggc attgccacca cctgtcagct cctttccggg actttcgctt tccccctccc
     2641 tattgccacg gcggaactca tcgccgcctg ccttgcccgc tgctggacag gggctcggct
     2701 gttgggcact gacaattccg tggtgttgtc ggggaaatca tcgtcctttc cttggctgct
     2761 cgcctgtgtt gccacctgga ttctgcgcgg gacgtccttc tgctacgtcc cttcggccct
     2821 caatccagcg gaccttcctt cccgcggcct gctgccggct ctgcggcctc ttccgcgtct
     2881 acgccttcgc cctcagacga gtcggatctc cctttgggcc gcctccccgc aggtaccttt
     2941 aagaccaatg acttacaagg cagctgtaga tcttagccac tttttaaaag aaaagggggg
     3001 actggaaggg ctaattcact cccaaagaag tcaagatctg ctttttgcct gtactgggtc
     3061 tctctggtta gaccagagtc tctctggtta gaccagatct gagcctggga gctctctggc
     3121 taactaggga acccactgct taagcctcaa taaagcttgc cttgagtgct tcaagtagtg
     3181 tgtgcccgtc tgttgtgtga ctctggtaac tagagatccc tcagaccctt ttagtcagtg
     3241 tggaaaatct ctagcagttt aaacccgctg atcagcctcg actgtgcctt ctagttgcca
     3301 gccatctgtt gtttgcccct cccccgtgcc ttccttgacc ctggaaggtg ccactcccac
     3361 tgtcctttcc taataaaatg aggaaattgc atcgcattgt ctgagtaggt gtcattctat
     3421 tctggggggt ggggtggggc aggacagcaa gggggaggat tgggaagtca atagcaggca
     3481 tgctggggat gcggtgggct ctatgggcgg ccgttaatta agcttttgtt ccctttagtg
     3541 agggttaatt gcgcgcttgg cgtaatcatg gtcatagctg tttcctgtgt gaaattgtta
     3601 tccgctcaca attccacaca acatacgagc cgggagcata aagtgtaaag cctggggtgc
     3661 ctaatgagtg agctaactca cattaattgc gttgcgctca ctgcccgctt tccagtcggg
     3721 aaacctgtcg tgccagctgc attaatgaat cggccaacgc gcggggagag gcggtttgcg
     3781 tattgggcgc tcttccgctt cctcgctcac tgactcgctg cgctcggtcg ttcggctgcg
     3841 gcgagcggta tcagctcact caaaggcggt aatacggtta tccacagaat caggggataa
     3901 cgcaggaaag aacatgtgag caaaaggcca gcaaaaggcc aggaaccgta aaaaggccgc
     3961 gttgctggcg tttttccata ggctccgccc ccctgacgag catcacaaaa atcgacgctc
     4021 aagtcagagg tggcgaaacc cgacaggact ataaagatac caggcgtttc cccctggaag
     4081 ctccctcgtg cgctctcctg ttccgaccct gccgcttacc ggatacctgt ccgcctttct
     4141 cccttcggga agcgtggcgc tttctcatag ctcacgctgt aggtatctca gttcggtgta
     4201 ggtcgttcgc tccaagctgg gctgtgtgca cgaacccccc gttcagcccg accgctgcgc
     4261 cttatccggt aactatcgtc ttgagtccaa cccggtaaga cacgacttat cgccactggc
     4321 agcagccact ggtaacagga ttagcagagc gaggtatgta ggcggtgcta cagagttctt
     4381 gaagtggtgg cctaactacg gctacactag aagaacagta tttggtatct gcgctctgct
     4441 gaagccagtt accttcggaa aaagagttgg tagctcttga tccggcaaac aaaccaccgc
     4501 tggtagcggt ggtttttttg tttgcaagca gcagattacg cgcagaaaaa aaggatctca
     4561 agaagatcct ttgatctttt ctacggggtc tgacgctcag tggaacgaaa actcacgtta
     4621 agggattttg gtcatgagat tatcaaaaag gatcttcacc tagatccttt taaattaaaa
     4681 atgaagtttt aaatcaatct aaagtatata tgagtaaact tggtctgaca gttaccaatg
     4741 cttaatcagt gaggcaccta tctcagcgat ctgtctattt cgttcatcca tagttgcctg
     4801 actccccgtc gtgtagataa ctacgatacg ggagggctta ccatctggcc ccagtgctgc
     4861 aatgataccg cgagacccac gctcaccggc tccagattta tcagcaataa accagccagc
     4921 cggaagggcc gagcgcagaa gtggtcctgc aactttatcc gcctccatcc agtctattaa
     4981 ttgttgccgg gaagctagag taagtagttc gccagttaat agtttgcgca acgttgttgc
     5041 cattgctaca ggcatcgtgg tgtcacgctc gtcgtttggt atggcttcat tcagctccgg
     5101 ttcccaacga tcaaggcgag ttacatgatc ccccatgttg tgcaaaaaag cggttagctc
     5161 cttcggtcct ccgatcgttg tcagaagtaa gttggccgca gtgttatcac tcatggttat
     5221 ggcagcactg cataattctc ttactgtcat gccatccgta agatgctttt ctgtgactgg
     5281 tgagtactca accaagtcat tctgagaata gtgtatgcgg cgaccgagtt gctcttgccc
     5341 ggcgtcaata cgggataata ccgcgccaca tagcagaact ttaaaagtgc tcatcattgg
     5401 aaaacgttct tcggggcgaa aactctcaag gatcttaccg ctgttgagat ccagttcgat
     5461 gtaacccact cgtgcaccca actgatcttc agcatctttt actttcacca gcgtttctgg
     5521 gtgagcaaaa acaggaaggc aaaatgccgc aaaaaaggga ataagggcga cacggaaatg
     5581 ttgaatactc atactcttcc tttttcaata ttattgaagc atttatcagg gttattgtct
     5641 catgagcgga tacatatttg aatgtattta gaaaaataaa caaatagggg ttccgcgcac
     5701 atttccccga aaagtgccac ctaaattgta agcgttaata ttttgttaaa attcgcgtta
     5761 aatttttgtt aaatcagctc attttttaac caataggccg aaatcggcaa aatcccttat
     5821 aaatcaaaag aatagaccga gatagggttg agtgttgttc cagtttggaa caagagtcca
     5881 ctattaaaga acgtggactc caacgtcaaa ggnnnnnnnn nnnnnnnnnn nnnnnnnnnn
     5941 nnnnnnnnnn nnnnnnnnnn ntnnnnnnnn nnnnnnnnnn nnnnnnnnnn nnnnnnnnnn
     6001 nnnnnnnnnn nnnnnnnnnn nnnnnnnnnn nnnnnnnnnn nnnnnnnnnn nnngnnnnnn
     6061 nnnnnnnnnn nnnnnnnnnn nnnnnnnnnn nnnnnnnnnn nnnnnnnnnn nnnnnnnnnn
     6121 nnnnnnnnnn nnnnnnnnnn nnnnnnnnnn nnnnnnnnnn nnnnnnnnnn nnnnnnnncc
     6181 cattcgccat tcaggctgcg caactgttgg gaagggcgat cggtgcgggc ctcttcgcta
     6241 ttacgccagc tggcgaaagg gggatgtgct gcaaggcgat taagttgggt aacgccaggg
     6301 ttttcccagt cacgacgttg taaaacgacg gccagtgagc gcgcgtaata cgactcacta
     6361 tagggcgaat tgactagtac ataacttacg gtaaatggcc cgcctggctg accgcccaac
     6421 gacccccgcc cattgacgtc aataatgacg tatgttccca tagtaacgcc aatagggact
     6481 ttccattgac gtcaatgggt ggagtattta cggtaaactg cccacttggc agtacatcaa
     6541 gtgtatcata tgccaagtac gccccctatt gacgtcaatg acggtaaatg gcccgcctgg
     6601 cattatgccc agtacatgac cttatgggac tttcctactt ggcagtacat ctacgtatta
     6661 gtcatcgcta ttaccatggt gatgcggttt tggcagtaca tcaatgggcg tggatagcgg
     6721 tttgactcac ggggatttcc aagtctccac cccattgacg tcaatgggag tttgttttgg
     6781 caccaaaatc aacgggactt tccaaaatgt cgtaacaact ccgccccatt gacgcaaatg
     6841 ggcggtaggc gtgtacggtg ggaggtctat ataagcagcg cgttttgcct gtactgggtc
     6901 tctctggtta gaccagatct gagcctggga gctctctggc taactaggga acccactgct
     6961 taagcctcaa taaagcttgc cttgagtgct tcaagtagtg tgtgcccgtc tgttgtgtga
     7021 ctctggtaac tagagatccc tcagaccctt ttagtcagtg tggaaaatct ctagcagtgg
     7081 cgcccgaaca gggacttgaa agcgaaaggg aaaccagagg agctctctcg acgcaggact
     7141 cggcttgctg aagcgcgcac ggcaagaggc gaggggcggc gactggtgag tacgccaaaa
     7201 attttgacta gcggaggcta gaaggagaga gatgggtgcg agagcgtcag tattaagcgg
     7261 gggagaatta gatcgcgatg ggaaaaaatt cggttaaggc cagggggaaa gaaaaaatat
     7321 aaattaaaac atatagtatg ggcaagcagg gagctagaac gattcgcagt taatcctggc
     7381 ctgttagaaa catcagaagg ctgtagacaa atactgggac agctacaacc atcccttcag
     7441 acaggatcag aagaacttag atcattatat aatacagtag caaccctcta ttgtgtgcat
     7501 caaaggatag agataaaaga caccaaggaa gctttagaca agatagagga agagcaaaac
     7561 aaaagtaaga ccaccgcaca gcaagcggcc ggccgcgctg atcttcagac ctggaggagg
     7621 agatatgagg gacaattgga gaagtgaatt atataaatat aaagtagtaa aaattgaacc
     7681 attaggagta gcacccacca aggcaaagag aagagtggtg cagagagaaa aaagagcagt
     7741 gggaatagga gctttgttcc ttgggttctt gggagcagca ggaagcacta tgggcgcagc
     7801 gtcaatgacg ctgacggtac aggccagaca attattgtct ggtatagtgc agcagcagaa
     7861 caatttgctg agggctattg aggcgcaaca gcatctgttg caactcacag tctggggcat
     7921 caagcagctc caggcaagaa tcctggctgt ggaaagatac ctaaaggatc aacagctcct
     7981 ggggatttgg ggttgctctg gaaaactcat ttgcaccact gctgtgcctt ggaatgctag
     8041 ttggagtaat aaatctctgg aacagatttg gaatcacacg acctggatgg agtgggacag
     8101 agaaattaac aattacacaa gcttaataca ctccttaatt gaagaatcgc aaaaccagca
     8161 agaaaagaat gaacaagaat tattggaatt agataaatgg gcaagtttgt ggaattggtt
     8221 taacataaca aattggctgt ggtatataaa attattcata atgatagtag gaggcttggt
     8281 aggtttaaga atagtttttg ctgtactttc tatagtgaat agagttaggc agggatattc
     8341 accattatcg tttcagaccc acctcccaac cccgagggga cccgacaggc ccgaaggaat
     8401 agaagaagaa ggtggagaga gagacagaga cagatccatt cgattagtga acggatcggc
     8461 actgcgtgcg ccaattctgc agacaaatgg cagtattcat ccacaatttt aaaagaaaag
     8521 gggggattgg ggggtacagt gcaggggaaa gaatagtaga cataatagca acagacatac
     8581 aaactaaaga attacaaaaa caaattacaa aaattcaaaa ttttcgggtt tattacaggg
     8641 acagcagaga tccagtttgg ttagtaccgg gccctacgcg tccaaggtcg ggcaggaa
//
