[The description below was written by a language model from this plasmid's Addgene catalogue record and the feature table of its GenBank file.]
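Description:
pKVL2-U6gRNA_SAM(BbsI)-PGKpuroBFP-W is an 8.7 kb HIV-1-based lentiviral vector built on the pKLV2 backbone for delivering guide RNAs for SAM-type CRISPR activation into mammalian cells. In bacteria it is maintained as a high-copy plasmid through a ColE1/pUC-type origin with ampicillin resistance (bla), and it also carries an f1 phage origin. The viral portion begins with a CMV promoter fused to a truncated 5' LTR, which drives production of the genomic RNA in packaging cells. This is followed by the Psi packaging signal, the Rev response element for nuclear export of the unspliced transcript, and the cPPT/CTS, which aids nuclear import of the reverse-transcribed genome. A bGH polyadenylation signal lies downstream. The 3' LTR and the WPRE are not annotated as features, although a WPRE primer site and the "W" in the name suggest a WPRE follows the reporter cassette. The two GenBank records held for this plasmid describe the same circular sequence with different start coordinates.

The payload has two units. A human U6 RNA polymerase III promoter drives an S. pyogenes-type guide RNA scaffold containing two MS2 stem loops, which recruit MS2 coat protein–activator fusions in the synergistic activation mediator system. As the name indicates, BbsI sites allow insertion of spacer sequences, so the plasmid as supplied is an empty cloning vector. Downstream, a mouse PGK promoter expresses puromycin N-acetyltransferase linked through a T2A peptide to TagBFP, so transduced cells can be both selected with puromycin and tracked by blue fluorescence. The dCas9 and activator components are not encoded here and must be supplied separately. The associated work used the vector for pooled CRISPR activation screening of extracellular receptor–ligand interactions.
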