Addgene plasmid #112925: pKVL2-U6gRNA_SAM(BbsI)-PGKpuroBFP-W
Purpose: Lentiviral vector for SAM-CRISPRa gRNA expression with puroBFP
Depositing lab: Kosuke Yusa. Depositing organization: Wellcome Sanger Institute. Publication: Pooled extracellular receptor-ligand interaction screening using CRISPR activation. Chong ZS, Ohnishi S, Yusa K, Wright GJ. Genome Biol. 2018 Nov 26;19(1):205. doi: 10.1186/s13059-018-1581-3. PubMed 30477585.
Backbone
  Vector backbone: pKLV2 lentiviral vector
  Backbone size w/o insert (bp): 6330
  Total vector size (bp): 8698
  Vector type: Mammalian Expression, Lentiviral, CRISPR
  Selectable markers: Puromycin
Growth in bacteria
  Bacterial resistance: Ampicillin, 100 μg/mL
  Growth temperature: 37°C
  Growth strain: NEB Stable
  Copy number: High Copy
Gene/Insert
  Gene/Insert name: hU6 promoter, gRNA-SAM expression cassette
  Species: Synthetic; S. pyogenes
  Cloning method: Gibson Cloning
  Sequencing primers: 5′ AGATAATTAGAATTAATTTGACTG
Terms and licenses: Academic/Nonprofit Terms; Industry Terms: Not Available to Industry
How to cite: pKVL2-U6gRNA_SAM(BbsI)-PGKpuroBFP-W was a gift from Kosuke Yusa (Addgene plasmid # 112925 ; http://n2t.net/addgene:112925 ; RRID:Addgene_112925)
